Addgene plasmid #53030: pHL1722
Purpose: PLtetO-1:glgClead::mCherry, PLlacO-1:RBS(st7):csrA
Depositing lab: Han Lim. Depositing organization: University of California, Berkeley.
Backbone
  Vector backbone: unknown
  Backbone manufacturer: Lim lab
  Vector type: Bacterial Expression, Synthetic Biology
Growth in bacteria
  Bacterial resistance: Kanamycin, 50 μg/mL
  Growth temperature: 37°C
  Growth strain: DH5alpha
  Copy number: Unknown
Gene/Insert 1
  Gene/Insert name: mCherry
  Species: E.coli
  Promoter: pLtetO-1
  Tag / fusion protein: glgC leader (N terminal on insert)
  Cloning method: Unknown
  Sequencing primers: 5′ unknown; 3′ mCherry-R
Gene/Insert 2
  Gene/Insert name: csrA
  Species: E. coli
  Promoter: pLlacO-1
  Tag / fusion protein: RBS(st7) (N terminal on insert)
  Cloning method: Unknown
  Sequencing primers: 5′ unknown
Terms and licenses: Academic/Nonprofit Terms; Industry Terms: Not Available to Industry
How to cite: pHL1722 was a gift from Han Lim (Addgene plasmid # 53030 ; http://n2t.net/addgene:53030 ; RRID:Addgene_53030)
