[The description below was written by a language model from this plasmid's Addgene catalogue record.]
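Description:
pHL1722 is a bacterial expression plasmid built for synthetic biology work in E. coli, carrying two independently inducible expression units on a kanamycin-selectable backbone. The backbone was assembled in the depositing laboratory and is otherwise listed as unknown. The origin of replication and copy number are not recorded, and no feature table is available to fill in those details.

The first unit places mCherry under the PLtetO-1 promoter, a synthetic phage lambda PL derivative carrying tet operators that is repressed by TetR and induced with tetracycline analogues. The red fluorescent reporter is fused at its 5′ end to the leader region of glgC. This glycogen biosynthesis gene is a well-known target of the post-transcriptional regulator CsrA, which binds the glgC leader and blocks translation. The second unit expresses E. coli csrA from the PLlacO-1 promoter, the lac-operator counterpart that is repressed by LacI and induced with IPTG. Translation of csrA is driven by a defined synthetic ribosome binding site designated st7.

Together these parts form a target-and-regulator pair. Transcription of the glgC leader–mCherry reporter can be set with one inducer and CsrA levels with another, provided the host supplies TetR and LacI. mCherry fluorescence then reports how strongly CsrA represses its target. The record does not describe a specific application beyond this configuration, but the design suits quantitative study of CsrA-mediated post-transcriptional regulation, or use of CsrA as a component in engineered gene circuits.
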