>Addgene plasmid #53030 | pHL1722 | addgene partial sequence | sequence record 83985 | mCherry-R 5'-TTGGTCACCTTCAGCTTGG-3'
CGCCCTCGCCCTCGATCTCGAACTCGTGGCCGTTCACGGAGCCCTCCATGTGCACCTTGAAGCGCATGAA
CTCCTTGATGATGGCCATGTTATCCTCCTCGCCCTTGCTCAGCATGCTAACCATGACTAACTCCTTTTTT
ATCATCTCTGGAACACACACAATCCGTGTGCAGGTCCCTGCCAGAGTCGACAGTATCTCTATCACTGATA
GGGATGTCAATCTCTATCACTGATAGGGACTCGAGGTGAAGACGAAAGGGCCTCGTGATACGCCTATTTT
TATAGGTTAATGTCATGATAATAATGGTTTCTTAGACGTCGGAATTGCCAGCTGGGGCGCCCTCTGGTAA
GGTTGGGAAGCCCTGCAAAGTAAACTGGATGGCTTTCTTGCCGCCAAGGATCTGATGGCGCAGGGGATCA
AGATCTGATCAAGAGACAGGATGAGGATCGTTTCGCATGATTGAACAAGGTGGATTGCACGCAGGTTCTC
CGGCCGCTTGGGTGGAGAGGCTATTCGGCTATGACTGGGCACAACAGACAATCGGCTGCTCTGATGCCGC
CGTGTTCCGGCTGTCAGCGCAGGGGCGCCCGGTTCTTTTTGTCAAGACCGACCTGTCCGGTGCCCTGAAT
GAACTGCAGGACGAGGCAGCGCGGCTATCGTGGCTGGCCACGACGGGCGTTCCTTGCGCAGCTGTGCTCG
ACGTTGTCACTGAAGCGGGAAGGGACTGGCTGCTATTGGGCGAAGTGCCGGGGCAGGATCTCCTGTCATC
TCACCTTGCTCCTGCCGAGAAAGTATCCATCATGGCTGATGCAATGCGGCGGCTGCATACGCTTGATCCG
GCTACCTGCCCATTCGACCACCAAGCGA
