>Addgene plasmid #53030 | pHL1722 | addgene partial sequence | sequence record 84005 | csrA-rev 5'-agtaactggactgctgggat-3'
AAACTTCCTTCGGGGCATTTACGCCAATACGTACCTGGTTGCCCTTTACCCCTAAAACTGTCACGGTGAC
CTCATCCCCAATCATGAGGGTCTCACCAACTCGACGAGTCAGAATCAGCATTTTTTTTCCTCCTTACCCG
GGAGTATCTTGTTATCCGCTCACAATGTCAATGTTATCCGCTCACATTTATGGATCCGCGCCTAGGTCTA
GGGCGGCGGATTTGTCCTACTCAGGAGAGCGTTCACCGACAAACAACAGATAAAACGAAAGGCCCAGTCT
TTCGACTGAGCCTTTCGTTTTATTTGATGCCTCTAGCACGCGTACCATGGGCCCTTACTTGTACAGCTCG
TCCATGCCGCCGGTGGAGTGGCGGCCCTCGGCGCGTTCGTACTGTTCCACGATGGTGTAGTCCTCGTTGT
GGGAGGTGATGTCCAACTTGATGTTGACGTTGTAGGCGCCGGGCAGCTGCACGGGCTTCTTGGCCTTGTA
GGTGGTCTTGACCTCAGCGTCG
