>Addgene plasmid #53030 | pHL1722 | addgene partial sequence | sequence record 107623 | mcherry-F 5'-ccccgtaatgcagaagaaga-3'
CGGCGCCCTGAAGGGCGAGATCAAGCAGAGGCTGAAGCTGAAGGACGGCGGCCACTACGACGCTGAGGTC
AAGACCACCTACAAGGCCAAGAAGCCCGTGCAGCTGCCCGGCGCCTACAACGTCAACATCAAGTTGGACA
TCACCTCCCACAACGAGGACTACACCATCGTGGAACAGTACGAACGCGCCGAGGGCCGCCACTCCACCGG
CGGCATGGACGAGCTGTACAAGTAAGGGCCCATGGTACGCGTGCTAGAGGCATCAAATAAAACGAAAGGC
TCAGTCGAAAGACTGGGCCTTTCGTTTTATCTGTTGTTTGTCGGTGAACGCTCTCCTGAGTAGGACAAAT
CCGCCGCCCTAGACCTAGGCGCGGATCCATAAATGTGAGCGGATAACATTGACATTGTGAGCGGATAACA
AGATACTCCCGGGTAAGGAGGAAAAAAAATGCTGATTCTGACTCGTCGAGTTGGTGAGACCCTCATGATT
GGGGATGAGGTCACCGTGACAGTTTTAGGGGTAAAGGGCAACCAGGTACGTATTGGCGTAAATGCCCCGA
AGGAAGTTTCTGTTCACCGTGAAGAGATCTACCAGCGTATCCAGGCTGAAAAATCCCAGCAGTCCAGTTA
CTAAGGTACCTGAAAGAAGCTTTAATCGTACAGGGTAGTACAAATAAAAAAGGCACGTCAGATGACGTGC
CTTTTTTCTTGTGAGCAGTGAATTCGGATATATTCCGCT
